Addgene plasmid #134750: pG3B-U3Ub
Purpose: pGreen3 CRISPR/Cas9
Depositing lab: Qi-Jun Chen. Depositing organization: China Agricultural University. Publication: A Novel Ternary Vector System United with Morphogenic Genes Enhances CRISPR/Cas Delivery in Maize. Zhang Q, Zhang Y, Lu MH, Chai YP, Jiang YY, Zhou Y, Wang XC, Chen QJ. Plant Physiol. 2019 Sep 26. pii: pp.19.00767. doi: 10.1104/pp.19.00767. PubMed 31558579.
Backbone
  Vector backbone: pGreen3
  Vector type: CRISPR
Growth in bacteria
  Bacterial resistance: Ampicillin and Kanamycin, 100 & 50 μg/mL
  Growth temperature: 37°C
  Growth strain: DH5alpha
  Copy number: High Copy
Gene/Insert
  Gene/Insert name: CRISPR/Cas9
  gRNA/shRNA sequence: scaffold: gttttagagctagaaatagcaagttaaaataaggctagtccgttatcaacttgaaaaagtggcaccgagtcggtgc
  Species: Synthetic
  Promoter: gRNA- OsU3, zCas9-Ubi1
  Cloning method: Restriction Enzyme; 5′ cloning site Unknown (unknown if destroyed)
Terms and licenses: Academic/Nonprofit Terms; Industry Terms: Not Available to Industry
How to cite: pG3B-U3Ub was a gift from Qi-Jun Chen (Addgene plasmid # 134750 ; http://n2t.net/addgene:134750 ; RRID:Addgene_134750)
