[The description below was written by a language model from this plasmid's Addgene catalogue record and pLannotate feature annotations shown in this document.]
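Description:
pG3B-U3Ub is a 13.8 kb plant CRISPR/Cas9 binary vector built on the pGreen3 backbone, developed as part of a ternary vector system for delivering CRISPR/Cas reagents into maize. Outside the T-DNA, the backbone carries a kanamycin resistance gene (aph(3')-Ia), rrnB terminators, a high-copy ColE1/pUC-type origin for propagation in E. coli, and a second replication origin that the automated annotation labels oriV. That second origin may be the one used in Agrobacterium, but the record does not say so. The plasmid is listed as high copy and is selected on both ampicillin and kanamycin.

Between the nopaline-type right and left border repeats lie three units. The first is the guide RNA cassette: the rice OsU3 snRNA promoter is followed by the Streptococcus pyogenes gRNA scaffold, and the two are separated by a complete ampicillin resistance gene with its own promoter. This placement suggests that AmpR acts as a replaceable stuffer, lost when a target spacer or multi-guide array is cloned in, which would explain the dual antibiotic selection of the empty vector. The record does not specify the cloning sites. The second unit expresses Cas9 (recorded as zCas9) from the maize Ubi1 polyubiquitin promoter, with a FLAG-type epitope fragment annotated upstream of the coding sequence and the pea rbcS-E9 terminator downstream. The third is a plant selection cassette in which an enhanced CaMV 35S promoter drives bar, ending in the CaMV poly(A) signal. It confers phosphinothricin/glufosinate (bialaphos) tolerance on transformed tissue. Short lacZα, lac promoter/operator and lacI fragments are cloning remnants. The construct serves as a recipient vector for Agrobacterium-mediated genome editing in monocots such as maize.
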