Features (pLannotate 1.2.2; 23 found; start..end, strand, type, name):
      1..25      -  misc_feature   RB T-DNA repeat: right border repeat from nopaline C58 T-DNA
     91..245     -  CDS            lacZα (fragment): LacZα fragment of β-galactosidase; lacZ fragment
    311..690     +  promoter       OsU3 promoter: Oryza sativa (rice) snRNA U3 promoter
    713..817     +  promoter       AmpR promoter: bla
    818..1678    +  CDS            AmpR: β-lactamase; bla; confers resistance to ampicillin, carbenicillin, and related antibiotics
   1827..1902    +  misc_RNA       gRNA scaffold: guide RNA scaffold for the Streptococcus pyogenes CRISPR/Cas9 system
   1968..3960    +  promoter       Ubi promoter: maize polyubiquitin gene promoter
   4021..4040    +  CDS            2xFLAG (fragment): two tandem FLAG® epitope tags
   4096..8196    +  CDS            cas9: CAS9_STRP1 - Also known as csn1 From Streptococcus pyogenes serotype M1.
   8254..8886    +  terminator     E9 terminator: terminator and polyadenylation signal from the pea rbcS-E9 gene
   8923..8945    -  protein_bind   lac operator (fragment): The lac repressor binds to the lac operator to inhibit transcription in E. coli. This inhibition can be relieved by adding lactose or isopropyl-β-D-thiogalactopyranoside (IPTG). lac repressor encoded by lacI
   8949..8979    -  promoter       lac promoter: promoter for the E. coli lac operon
   8994..9015    -  protein_bind   CAP binding site: CAP binding activates transcription in the presence of cAMP. E. coli catabolite activator protein
   9028..9116    -  CDS            lacI (fragment): lac repressor; lacI; The lac repressor binds to the lac operator to inhibit transcription in E. coli. This inhibition can be relieved by adding lactose or isopropyl-β-D-thiogalactopyranoside (IPTG).
   9206..9882    +  promoter       CaMV 35S promoter (enhanced): cauliflower mosaic virus 35S promoter with a duplicated enhancer region
   9927..10475   +  CDS            bar: PAT_STRHY - Experimental evidence at protein level: Swiss-Prot protein existence level 1. Inactivates phosphinothricin (PPT) by transfer of an acetyl group from acetyl CoA. Can also acetylate demethylphosphinothricin but not PTT or glutamate. This enzyme is an effector of phosphinothricin tripeptide (PTT or bialaphos) resistance. From Streptomyces hygroscopicus. Introduced by genetic manipulation and expressed in glufosinate-tolerant maize by Dekalb Genetics.
  10485..10659   +  polyA_signal   CaMV poly(A) signal: cauliflower mosaic virus polyadenylation signal
  10737..10761   -  misc_feature   LB T-DNA repeat: left border repeat from nopaline C58 T-DNA
  11150..11959   +  CDS            KanR: aminoglycoside phosphotransferase; aph(3')-Ia; confers resistance to kanamycin in bacteria or G418 (Geneticin®) in eukaryotes
  12041..12084   -  terminator     rrnB T1 terminator: Escherichia coli rrnB; transcription terminator T1 from the E. coli rrnB gene
  12216..12243   +  terminator     rrnB T2 terminator: transcription terminator T2 from the E. coli rrnB gene
  12322..12910   +  rep_origin     ori: high-copy-number ColE1/pMB1/pBR322/pUC origin of replication
  13025..13635   +  rep_origin     oriV: origin of replication for the bacterial F plasmid
>Addgene plasmid #134750 | pG3B-U3Ub | depositor full sequence | sequence record 259003 | pG3B-U3Ub sequence 13820 bps
GTTTACCCGCCAATATATCCTGTCAAACACTGATAGTTTAAACTGAAGGCGGGAAACGACAATCTGATCC
AAGCTCAAGCTGCTCTAGCATTCGCCATTCAGGCTGCGCAACTGTTGGGAAGGGCGATCGGTGCGGGCCT
CTTCGCTATTACGCCAGCTGGCGAAAGGGGGATGTGCTGCAAGGCGATTAAGTTGGGTAACGCCAGGGTT
TTCCCAGTCACGACGTTGTAAAACGACGGCCAGTGCCAAGCTTAGTAATTCATCCAGGTCACCAAGTTCT
AGGATTTTCAGAACTGCAACTTATTTTATCAAGGAATCTTTAAACATACGAACAGATCACTTAAAGTTCT
TCTGAAGCAACTTAAAGTTATCAGGCTTGCATGGATCTTGGAGGAATCAGATGTGCAGTCAGGGACCATA
GCACAAGACAGGCGTCTTCTACTGGTGCTACCAGCAAATGCTGGAAGCCGGGAACACTGGGTACGTTGGA
AACCACGTGATGTGAAGAAGTAAGATAAACTGTAGGAGAAAAGCATTTCGTAGTGGGCCATGAAGCCTTT
CAGGACATGTATTGCAGTATGGGCCGGCCCATTACGCAATTGGACGACAACAAAGTCTAGTATTAGTACC
ACCTCGGCTATCCACATAGATCAAAGCTGATTTAAAAGAGTTGTGCAGATGATCCGTGGCGTGAGACCTT
CGGGGAAATGTGCGCGGAACCCCTATTTGTTTATTTTTCTAAATACATTCAAATATGTATCCGCTCATGG
GACAATAACCCTGATAAATGCTTCAATAATATTGAAAAAGGAAGAGTATGAGTATTCAACATTTCCGTGT
CGCCCTTATTCCCTTTTTTGCGGCATTTTGCCTTCCTGTTTTTGCTCACCCAGAAACGCTGGTGAAAGTA
AAAGATGCTGAAGATCAGTTGGGTGCACGAGTGGGTTACATCGAACTGGATCTCAACAGCGGTAAGATCC
TTGAGAGTTTTCGCCCCGAAGAACGTTTTCCAATGATGAGCACTTTTAAAGTTCTGCTATGTGGCGCGGT
ATTATCCCGTATTGACGCCGGGCAAGAGCAACTCGGTCGCCGCATACACTATTCTCAGAATGACTTGGTT
GAGTACTCACCAGTCACAGAAAAGCATCTTACGGATGGCATGACAGTAAGAGAATTATGCAGTGCTGCCA
TAACCATGAGTGATAACACTGCGGCCAACTTACTTCTGACAACGATCGGAGGACCGAAGGAGCTAACCGC
TTTTTTGCACAACATGGGGGATCATGTAACTCGCCTTGATCGTTGGGAACCGGAGCTGAATGAAGCCATA
CCAAACGACGAGCGTGACACCACGATGCCTGTAGCAATGGCAACAACGTTGCGCAAACTATTAACTGGCG
AACTACTTACTCTAGCTTCCCGGCAACAATTAATAGACTGGATGGAGGCGGATAAAGTTGCAGGACCACT
TCTGCGCTCGGCCCTTCCGGCTGGCTGGTTTATTGCTGATAAATCTGGAGCCGGTGAGCGTGGCTCTCGC
GGTATCATTGCAGCACTGGGGCCAGATGGTAAGCCCTCCCGTATCGTAGTTATCTACACCACGGGGAGTC
AGGCAACTATGGATGAACGAAATAGACAGATCGCTGAGATAGGTGCCTCACTGATTAAGCATTGGTAACT
GTCAGACCAAGTTTACTCATATATACTTTAGATTGATTTAAAACTTCATTTTTAATTTAAAAGGATCTAG
GTGAAGATCCTTTTTGATAATCCCATGACCAAAATCCCTTAACGTGAGTTTTCGTTCCACTGAGCGTCAG
GTCTCAGTTTTAGAGCTAGAAATAGCAAGTTAAAATAAGGCTAGTCCGTTATCAACTTGAAAAAGTGGCA
CCGAGTCGGTGCTTTTTTTTTTGTCCTTCTGTTTTTTTAGTCAGTCTCTTTTTTCAGAAGTACAACATCT
TGCATGCCTGCAGTGCAGCGTGACCCGGTCGTGCCCCTCTCTAGAGATAATGAGCATTGCATGTCTAAGT
TATAAAAAATTACCACATATTTTTTTTGTCACACTTGTTTGAAGTGCAGTTTATCTATCTTTATACATAT
ATTTAAACTTTACTCTACGAATAATATAATCTATAGTACTACAATAATATCAGTGTTTTAGAGAATCATA
TAAATGAACAGTTAGACATGGTCTAAAGGACAATTGAGTATTTTGACAACAGGACTCTACAGTTTTATCT
TTTTAGTGTGCATGTGTTCTCCTTTTTTTTTGCAAATAGCTTCACCTATATAATACTTCATCCATTTTAT
TAGTACATCCATTTAGGGTTTAGGGTTAATGGTTTTTATAGACTAATTTTTTTAGTACATCTATTTTATT
CTATTTTAGCCTCTAAATTAAGAAAACTAAAACTCTATTTTAGTTTTTTTATTTAATAATTTAGATATAA
AATAGAATAAAATAAAGTGACTAAAAATTAAACAAATACCCTTTAAGAAATTAAAAAAACTAAGGAAACA
TTTTTCTTGTTTCGAGTAGATAATGCCAGCCTGTTAAACGCCGTCGACGAGTCTAACGGACACCAACCAG
CGAACCAGCAGCGTCGCGTCGGGCCAAGCGAAGCAGACGGCACGGCATCTCTGTCGCTGCCTCTGGACCC
CTCTCGAGAGTTCCGCTCCACCGTTGGACTTGCTCCGCTGTCGGCATCCAGAAATTGCGTGGCGGAGCGG
CAGACGTGAGCCGGCACGGCAGGCGGCCTCCTCCTCCTCTCACGGCACCGGCAGCTACGGGGGATTCCTT
TCCCACCGCTCCTTCGCTTTCCCTTCCTCGCCCGCCGTAATAAATAGACACCCCCTCCACACCCTCTTTC
CCCAACCTCGTGTTGTTCGGAGCGCACACACACACAACCAGATCTCCCCCAAATCCACCCGTCGGCACCT
CCGCTTCAAGGTACGCCGCTCGTCCTCCCCCCCCCCCCCTCTCTACCTTCTCTAGATCGGCGTTCCGGTC
CATGGTTAGGGCCCGGTAGTTCTACTTCTGTTCATGTTTGTGTTAGATCCGTGTTTGTGTTAGATCCGTG
CTGCTAGCGTTCGTACACGGATGCGACCTGTACGTCAGACACGTTCTGATTGCTAACTTGCCAGTGTTTC
TCTTTGGGGAATCCTGGGATGGCTCTAGCCGTTCCGCAGACGGGATCGATTTCATGATTTTTTTTGTTTC
GTTGCATAGGGTTTGGTTTGCCCTTTTCCTTTATTTCAATATATGCCGTGCACTTGTTTGTCGGGTCATC
TTTTCATGCTTTTTTTTGTCTTGGTTGTGATGATGTGGTCTGGTTGGGCGGTCGTTCTAGATCGGAGTAG
AATTCTGTTTCAAACTACCTGGTGGATTTATTAATTTTGGATCTGTATGTGTGTGCCATACATATTCATA
GTTACGAATTGAAGATGATGGATGGAAATATCGATCTAGGATAGGTATACATGTTGATGCGGGTTTTACT
GATGCATATACAGAGATGCTTTTTGTTCGCTTGGTTGTGATGATGTGGTGTGGTTGGGCGGTCGTTCATT
CGTTCTAGATCGGAGTAGAATACTGTTTCAAACTACCTGGTGTATTTATTAATTTTGGAACTGTATGTGT
GTGTCATACATCTTCATAGTTACGAGTTTAAGATGGATGGAAATATCGATCTAGGATAGGTATACATGTT
GATGTGGGTTTTACTGATGCATATACATGATGGCATATGCAGCATCTATTCATATGCTCTAACCTTGAGT
ACCTATCTATTATAATAAACAAGTATGTTTTATAATTATTTTGATCTTGATATACTTGGATGATGGCATA
TGCAGCAGCTATATGTGGATTTTTTTAGCCCTGCCTTCATACGCTATTTATTTGCTTGGTACTGTTTCTT
TTGTCGATGCTCACCCTGTTGTTTGGTGTTACTTCTGCAGCCCTAGGCCTACTAGATGGATTACAAGGAC
CACGACGGGGATTACAAGGACCACGACATTGATTACAAGGATGATGATGACAAGATGGCTCCGAAGAAGA
AGAGGAAGGTTGGCATCCACGGGGTGCCAGCTGCTGACAAGAAGTACTCGATCGGCCTCGATATTGGGAC
TAACTCTGTTGGCTGGGCCGTGATCACCGACGAGTACAAGGTGCCCTCAAAGAAGTTCAAGGTCCTGGGC
AACACCGATCGGCATTCCATCAAGAAGAATCTCATTGGCGCTCTCCTGTTCGACAGCGGCGAGACGGCTG
AGGCTACGCGGCTCAAGCGCACCGCCCGCAGGCGGTACACGCGCAGGAAGAATCGCATCTGCTACCTGCA
GGAGATTTTCTCCAACGAGATGGCGAAGGTTGACGATTCTTTCTTCCACAGGCTGGAGGAGTCATTCCTC
GTGGAGGAGGATAAGAAGCACGAGCGGCATCCAATCTTCGGCAACATTGTCGACGAGGTTGCCTACCACG
AGAAGTACCCTACGATCTACCATCTGCGGAAGAAGCTCGTGGACTCCACAGATAAGGCGGACCTCCGCCT
GATCTACCTCGCTCTGGCCCACATGATTAAGTTCAGGGGCCATTTCCTGATCGAGGGGGATCTCAACCCG
GACAATAGCGATGTTGACAAGCTGTTCATCCAGCTCGTGCAGACGTACAACCAGCTCTTCGAGGAGAACC
CCATTAATGCGTCAGGCGTCGACGCGAAGGCTATCCTGTCCGCTAGGCTCTCGAAGTCTCGGCGCCTCGA
GAACCTGATCGCCCAGCTGCCGGGCGAGAAGAAGAACGGCCTGTTCGGGAATCTCATTGCGCTCAGCCTG
GGGCTCACGCCCAACTTCAAGTCGAATTTCGATCTCGCTGAGGACGCCAAGCTGCAGCTCTCCAAGGACA
CATACGACGATGACCTGGATAACCTCCTGGCCCAGATCGGCGATCAGTACGCGGACCTGTTCCTCGCTGC
CAAGAATCTGTCGGACGCCATCCTCCTGTCTGATATTCTCAGGGTGAACACCGAGATTACGAAGGCTCCG
CTCTCAGCCTCCATGATCAAGCGCTACGACGAGCACCATCAGGATCTGACCCTCCTGAAGGCGCTGGTCA
GGCAGCAGCTCCCCGAGAAGTACAAGGAGATCTTCTTCGATCAGTCGAAGAACGGCTACGCTGGGTACAT
TGACGGCGGGGCCTCTCAGGAGGAGTTCTACAAGTTCATCAAGCCGATTCTGGAGAAGATGGACGGCACG
GAGGAGCTGCTGGTGAAGCTCAATCGCGAGGACCTCCTGAGGAAGCAGCGGACATTCGATAACGGCAGCA
TCCCACACCAGATTCATCTCGGGGAGCTGCACGCTATCCTGAGGAGGCAGGAGGACTTCTACCCTTTCCT
CAAGGATAACCGCGAGAAGATCGAGAAGATTCTGACTTTCAGGATCCCGTACTACGTCGGCCCACTCGCT
AGGGGCAACTCCCGCTTCGCTTGGATGACCCGCAAGTCAGAGGAGACGATCACGCCGTGGAACTTCGAGG
AGGTGGTCGACAAGGGCGCTAGCGCTCAGTCGTTCATCGAGAGGATGACGAATTTCGACAAGAACCTGCC
AAATGAGAAGGTGCTCCCTAAGCACTCGCTCCTGTACGAGTACTTCACAGTCTACAACGAGCTGACTAAG
GTGAAGTATGTGACCGAGGGCATGAGGAAGCCGGCTTTCCTGTCTGGGGAGCAGAAGAAGGCCATCGTGG
ACCTCCTGTTCAAGACCAACCGGAAGGTCACGGTTAAGCAGCTCAAGGAGGACTACTTCAAGAAGATTGA
GTGCTTCGATTCGGTCGAGATCTCTGGCGTTGAGGACCGCTTCAACGCCTCCCTGGGGACCTACCACGAT
CTCCTGAAGATCATTAAGGATAAGGACTTCCTGGACAACGAGGAGAATGAGGATATCCTCGAGGACATTG
TGCTGACACTCACTCTGTTCGAGGACCGGGAGATGATCGAGGAGCGCCTGAAGACTTACGCCCATCTCTT
CGATGACAAGGTCATGAAGCAGCTCAAGAGGAGGAGGTACACCGGCTGGGGGAGGCTGAGCAGGAAGCTC
ATCAACGGCATTCGGGACAAGCAGTCCGGGAAGACGATCCTCGACTTCCTGAAGAGCGATGGCTTCGCGA
ACCGCAATTTCATGCAGCTGATTCACGATGACAGCCTCACATTCAAGGAGGATATCCAGAAGGCTCAGGT
GAGCGGCCAGGGGGACTCGCTGCACGAGCATATCGCGAACCTCGCTGGCTCGCCAGCTATCAAGAAGGGG
ATTCTGCAGACCGTGAAGGTTGTGGACGAGCTGGTGAAGGTCATGGGCAGGCACAAGCCTGAGAACATCG
TCATTGAGATGGCCCGGGAGAATCAGACCACGCAGAAGGGCCAGAAGAACTCACGCGAGAGGATGAAGAG
GATCGAGGAGGGCATTAAGGAGCTGGGGTCCCAGATCCTCAAGGAGCACCCGGTGGAGAACACGCAGCTG
CAGAATGAGAAGCTCTACCTGTACTACCTCCAGAATGGCCGCGATATGTATGTGGACCAGGAGCTGGATA
TTAACAGGCTCAGCGATTACGACGTCGATCATATCGTTCCACAGTCATTCCTGAAGGATGACTCCATTGA
CAACAAGGTCCTCACCAGGTCGGACAAGAACCGGGGCAAGTCTGATAATGTTCCTTCAGAGGAGGTCGTT
AAGAAGATGAAGAACTACTGGCGCCAGCTCCTGAATGCCAAGCTGATCACGCAGCGGAAGTTCGATAACC
TCACAAAGGCTGAGAGGGGCGGGCTCTCTGAGCTGGACAAGGCGGGCTTCATCAAGAGGCAGCTGGTCGA
GACACGGCAGATCACTAAGCACGTTGCGCAGATTCTCGACTCACGGATGAACACTAAGTACGATGAGAAT
GACAAGCTGATCCGCGAGGTGAAGGTCATCACCCTGAAGTCAAAGCTCGTCTCCGACTTCAGGAAGGATT
TCCAGTTCTACAAGGTTCGGGAGATCAACAATTACCACCATGCCCATGACGCGTACCTGAACGCGGTGGT
CGGCACAGCTCTGATCAAGAAGTACCCAAAGCTCGAGAGCGAGTTCGTGTACGGGGACTACAAGGTTTAC
GATGTGAGGAAGATGATCGCCAAGTCGGAGCAGGAGATTGGCAAGGCTACCGCCAAGTACTTCTTCTACT
CTAACATTATGAATTTCTTCAAGACAGAGATCACTCTGGCCAATGGCGAGATCCGGAAGCGCCCCCTCAT
CGAGACGAACGGCGAGACGGGGGAGATCGTGTGGGACAAGGGCAGGGATTTCGCGACCGTCAGGAAGGTT
CTCTCCATGCCACAAGTGAATATCGTCAAGAAGACAGAGGTCCAGACTGGCGGGTTCTCTAAGGAGTCAA
TTCTGCCTAAGCGGAACAGCGACAAGCTCATCGCCCGCAAGAAGGACTGGGATCCGAAGAAGTACGGCGG
GTTCGACAGCCCCACTGTGGCCTACTCGGTCCTGGTTGTGGCGAAGGTTGAGAAGGGCAAGTCCAAGAAG
CTCAAGAGCGTGAAGGAGCTGCTGGGGATCACGATTATGGAGCGCTCCAGCTTCGAGAAGAACCCGATCG
ATTTCCTGGAGGCGAAGGGCTACAAGGAGGTGAAGAAGGACCTGATCATTAAGCTCCCCAAGTACTCACT
CTTCGAGCTGGAGAACGGCAGGAAGCGGATGCTGGCTTCCGCTGGCGAGCTGCAGAAGGGGAACGAGCTG
GCTCTGCCGTCCAAGTATGTGAACTTCCTCTACCTGGCCTCCCACTACGAGAAGCTCAAGGGCAGCCCCG
AGGACAACGAGCAGAAGCAGCTGTTCGTCGAGCAGCACAAGCATTACCTCGACGAGATCATTGAGCAGAT
TTCCGAGTTCTCCAAGCGCGTGATCCTGGCCGACGCGAATCTGGATAAGGTCCTCTCCGCGTACAACAAG
CACCGCGACAAGCCAATCAGGGAGCAGGCTGAGAATATCATTCATCTCTTCACCCTGACGAACCTCGGCG
CCCCTGCTGCTTTCAAGTACTTCGACACAACTATCGATCGCAAGAGGTACACAAGCACTAAGGAGGTCCT
GGACGCGACCCTCATCCACCAGTCGATTACCGGCCTCTACGAGACGCGCATCGACCTGTCTCAGCTCGGG
GGCGACAAGCGGCCAGCGGCGACGAAGAAGGCGGGGCAGGCGAAGAAGAAGAAGTGAGCTCAGAGCTTTC
GTTCGTATCATCGGTTTCGACAACGTTCGTCAAGTTCAATGCATCAGTTTCATTGCGCACACACCAGAAT
CCTACTGAGTTTGAGTATTATGGCATTGGGAAAACTGTTTTTCTTGTACCATTTGTTGTGCTTGTAATTT
ACTGTGTTTTTTATTCGGTTTTCGCTATCGAACTGTGAAATGGAAATGGATGGAGAAGAGTTAATGAATG
ATATGGTCCTTTTGTTCATTCTCAAATTAATATTATTTGTTTTTTCTCTTATTTGTTGTGTGTTGAATTT
GAAATTATAAGAGATATGCAAACATTTTGTTTTGAGTAAAAATGTGTCAAATCGTGGCCTCTAATGACCG
AAGTTAATATGAGGAGTAAAACACTTGTAGTTGTACCATTATGCTTATTCACTAGGCAACAAATATATTT
TCAGACCTAGAAAAGCTGCAAATGTTACTGAATACAAGTATGTCCTCTTGTGTTTTAGACATTTATGAAC
TTTCCTTTATGTAATTTTCCAGAATCCTTGTCAGATTCTAATCATTGCTTTATAATTATAGTTATACTCA
TGGATTTGTAGTTGAGTATGAAAATATTTTTTAATGCATTTTATGACTTGCCAATTGATTGACAACGAAT
TCGTAATCATGTCATAGCTGTTTCCTGTGTGAAATTGTTATCCGCTCACAATTCCACACAACATACGAGC
CGGAAGCATAAAGTGTAAAGCCTGGGGTGCCTAATGAGTGAGCTAACTCACATTAATTGCGTTGCGCTCA
CTGCCCGCTTTCCAGTCGGGAAACCTGTCGTGCCAGCTGCATTAATGAATCGGCCAACGCGCGGGGAGAG
GCGGTTTGCGTATTGGCTAGAGCAGCTTGCCAACATGGTGGAGCACGACACTCTCGTCTACTCCAAGAAT
ATCAAAGATACAGTCTCAGAAGACCAAAGGGCTATTGAGACTTTTCAACAAAGGGTAATATCGGGAAACC
TCCTCGGATTCCATTGCCCAGCTATCTGTCACTTCATCAAAAGGACAGTAGAAAAGGAAGGTGGCACCTA
CAAATGCCATCATTGCGATAAAGGAAAGGCTATCGTTCAAGATGCCTCTGCCGACAGTGGTCCCAAAGAT
GGACCCCCACCCACGAGGAGCATCGTGGAAAAAGAAGACGTTCCAACCACGTCTTCAAAGCAAGTGGATT
GATGTGAACATGGTGGAGCACGACACTCTCGTCTACTCCAAGAATATCAAAGATACAGTCTCAGAAGACC
AAAGGGCTATTGAGACTTTTCAACAAAGGGTAATATCGGGAAACCTCCTCGGATTCCATTGCCCAGCTAT
CTGTCACTTCATCAAAAGGACAGTAGAAAAGGAAGGTGGCACCTACAAATGCCATCATTGCGATAAAGGA
AAGGCTATCGTTCAAGATGCCTCTGCCGACAGTGGTCCCAAAGATGGACCCCCACCCACGAGGAGCATCG
TGGAAAAAGAAGACGTTCCAACCACGTCTTCAAAGCAAGTGGATTGATGTGATATCTCCACTGACGTAAG
GGATGACGCACAATCCCACTATCCTTCGCAAGACCCTTCCTCTATATAAGGAAGTTCATTTCATTTGGAG
AGGACACGCTGAAATCACCAGTCTCTCTCTACAAATCTATCTCTCTCGAGTCTACCATGAGCCCAGAACG
ACGCCCGGCCGACATCCGCCGTGCCACCGAGGCGGACATGCCGGCGGTCTGCACCATCGTCAACCACTAC
ATCGAGACAAGCACGGTCAACTTCCGTACCGAGCCGCAGGAACCGCAGGAGTGGACGGACGACCTCGTCC
GTCTGCGGGAGCGCTATCCCTGGCTCGTCGCCGAGGTGGACGGCGAGGTCGCCGGCATCGCCTACGCGGG
CCCCTGGAAGGCACGCAACGCCTACGACTGGACGGCCGAGTCGACCGTGTACGTCTCCCCCCGCCACCAG
CGGACGGGACTGGGCTCCACGCTCTACACCCACCTGCTGAAGTCCCTGGAGGCACAGGGCTTCAAGAGCG
TGGTCGCTGTCATCGGGCTGCCCAACGACCCGAGCGTGCGCATGCACGAGGCGCTCGGATATGCCCCACG
CGGCATGCTGCGGGCGGCCGGCTTCAAGCACGGGAACTGGCATGACGTGGGTTTCTGGCAGCTGGACTTC
AGCCTGCCGGTACCGCCCCGTCCGGTCCTGCCCGTCACCGAGATTTGACTCGAGTTTCTCCATAATAATG
TGTGAGTAGTTCCCAGATAAGGGAATTAGGGTTCCTATAGGGTTTCGCTCATGTGTTGAGCATATAAGAA
ACCCTTAGTATGTATTTGTATTTGTAAAATACTTCTATCAATAAAATTTCTAATTCCTAAAACCAAAATC
CAGTACTAAAATCCAGATCCCCCGAATTAATTCGGCGTTAATTCAGTACATTAAAAACGTCCGCAATGTG
TTATTAAGTTGTCTAAGCGTCAATTTGTTTACACCACAATATATCCTGCCACCAGCCAGCCAACAGCTCC
CCGACCGGCAGCTCGGCACAAAATCACCACTCGATACAGGCAGCCCATCAGTCCGGGACGGCGTCAGCGG
GAGAGCCGTTGTAAGGCGGCAGACTTTGCTCATGTTACCGATGCTATTCGGAAGAACGGCAACTAAGCTG
CCGGGTTTGAAACACGGATGATCTCGCGGAGGGTAGCATGTTGATTGTAACGATGACAGAGCGTTGCTGC
CTGTGATCACCGCGGCTGGCAAACAGCTATTATGGGTATTATGGGTCTAGTCTCTGGCCCGTGTCTCAAA
ATCTCTGATGTTACATTGCACAAGATAAAAATATATCATCATGAACAATAAAACTGTCTGCTTACATAAA
CAGTAATACAAGGGGTGTTATGAGCCATATTCAACGGGAAACGTCGAGGCCGCGATTAAATTCCAACATG
GATGCTGATTTATATGGGTATAAATGGGCTCGCGATAATGTCGGGCAATCAGGTGCGACAATCTATCGCT
TGTATGGGAAGCCCGATGCGCCAGAGTTGTTTCTGAAACATGGCAAAGGTAGCGTTGCCAATGATGTTAC
AGATGAGATGGTCAGACTAAACTGGCTGACGGAATTTATGCCTCTTCCGACCATCAAGCATTTTATCCGT
ACTCCTGATGATGCATGGTTACTCACCACTGCGATCCCCGGAAAAACAGCATTCCAGGTATTAGAAGAAT
ATCCTGATTCAGGTGAAAATATTGTTGATGCGCTGGCAGTGTCCCTGCGCCGGTTGCATTCGATTCCTGT
TTGTAATTGTCCTTTTAACAGCGATCGCGTATTTCGTCTCGCTCAGGCGCAATCACGAATGAATAACGGT
TTGGTTGATGCGAGTGATTTTGATGACGAGCGTAATGGCTGGCCTGTTGAACAAGTCTGGAAAGAAATGC
ATAAACTTTTGCCATTCTCACCGGATTCAGTCGTCACTCATGGTGATTTCTCACTTGATAACCTTATTTT
TGACGAGGGGAAATTAATAGGTTGTATTGATGTTGGACGAGTCGGAATCGCAGACCGATACCAGGATCTT
GCCATCCTATGGAACTGCCTCGGTGAGTTTTCTCCTTCATTACAGAAACGGCTTTTTCAAAAATATGGTA
TTGATAATCCTGATATGAATAAATTGCAGTTTCATTTGATGCTCGATGAGTTTTTCTAATCAGAATTGGT
TAATTGGTTGTAACATTATTCAGATTGGCGTCTAACTACTAAGCGAGAGTAGGGAACTGCCAGGCATCAA
ATAAAACGAAAGGCTCAGTCGGAAGACTGGGCCTTTCGTTTTATCTGTTGTTTGTCGGTGAACGCTCTCC
TGAGTAGGACAAATCCGCCGGGAGCGGATTTGAACGTTGTGAAGCAACGGCCCGGAGGGTGGCGGGCAGG
ACGCCCGCCATAAACTGCCAGGCATCAAACTAAGCAGAAGGCCATCCTGACGGATGGCCTTTTTGCGTTT
CTACAAACTCTTCCTGTTAGGGCCCCGTTCCACTGAGCGTCAGACCCCGTAGAAAAGATCAAAGGATCTT
CTTGAGATCCTTTTTTTCTGCGCGTAATCTGCTGCTTGCAAACAAAAAAACCACCGCTACCAGCGGTGGT
TTGTTTGCCGGATCAAGAGCTACCAACTCTTTTTCCGAAGGTAACTGGCTTCAGCAGAGCGCAGATACCA
AATACTGTTCTTCTAGTGTAGCCGTAGTTAGGCCACCACTTCAAGAACTCTGTAGCACCGCCTACATACC
TCGCTCTGCTAATCCTGTTACCAGTGGCTGCTGCCAGTGGCGATAAGTCGTGTCTTACCGGGTTGGACTC
AAGACGATAGTTACCGGATAAGGCGCAGCGGTCGGGCTGAACGGGGGGTTCGTGCACACAGCCCAGCTTG
GAGCGAACGACCTACACCGAACTGAGATACCTACAGCGTGAGCTATGAGAAAGCGCCACGCTTCCCGAAG
GGAGAAAGGCGGACAGGTATCCGGTAAGCGGCAGGGTCGGAACAGGAGAGCGCACGAGGGAGCTTCCAGG
GGGAAACGCCTGGTATCTTTATAGTCCTGTCGGGTTTCGCCACCTCTGACTTGAGCGTCGATTTTTGTGA
TGCTCGTCAGGGGGGCGGAGCCTATGGAAAAACGCCAGCAACGCGGCCTTTTTACGGTTCCTGGCCTTTT
GCTGGCCTTTTGCTCACATGTTCTTTCCTGCGTTATCCCCTGATTCTGTGGATAACCGTATTACCGCTAG
ATAGCTGGTTGCCCTCGCCGCTGGGCTGGCGGCCGTCTATGGCCCTGCAAACGCGCCAGAAACGCCGTCG
AAGCCGTGTGCGAGACACCCCGGCCGCCGGCGTTGTGGATACCTCGCGGAAAACTTGGCCCTCACTGACA
GATGAGGGGCGGACGTTGACACTTGAGGGGCCGACTCACCCGGCGCGGCGTTGACAGATGAGGGGCAGGC
TCGATTTCGGCCGGCGACGTGGAGCTGGCCAGCCTCGCAAATCGGCGAAAACGCCTGATTTTACGCGAGT
TTCCCACAGATGATGTGGACAAGCCTGGGGATAAGTGCCCTGCGGTATTGACACTTGAGGGGCGCGACTA
CTGACAGATGAGGGGCGCGATCCTTGACACTTGAGGGGCAGAGTGCTGACAGATGAGGGGCGCACCTATT
GACATTTGAGGGGCTGTCCACAGGCAGAAAATCCAGCATTTGCAAGGGTTTCCGCCCGTTTTTCGGCCAC
CGCTAACCTGTCTTTTAACCTGCTTTTAAACCAATATTTATAAACCTTGTTTTTAACCAGGGCTGCGCCC
TGTGCGCGTGACCGCGCACGCCGAAGGGGGGTGCCCCCCCTTCTCGAACCCTCCCGGTCGAGTCATGGTC
TAGCATGGATCTCGGGGACGTCACCCATAATACCCATAATAGCTGTTTGCCAGTACTTTGATCCCGAGGG
GAACCCTGTGGTTGGCATGCACATACAAATGGACGAACGGATAAACCTTTTCACGCCCTTTTAAATATCC
GTTATTCTAATAAACGCTCTTTTCTCTTAG
