Features (pLannotate 1.2.2; 23 found; start..end, strand, type, name):
      1..25      -  misc_feature   RB T-DNA repeat: right border repeat from nopaline C58 T-DNA
     91..245     -  CDS            lacZα (fragment): LacZα fragment of β-galactosidase; lacZ fragment
    311..690     +  promoter       OsU3 promoter: Oryza sativa (rice) snRNA U3 promoter
    713..817     +  promoter       AmpR promoter: bla
    818..1678    +  CDS            AmpR: β-lactamase; bla; confers resistance to ampicillin, carbenicillin, and related antibiotics
   1827..1902    +  misc_RNA       gRNA scaffold: guide RNA scaffold for the Streptococcus pyogenes CRISPR/Cas9 system
   1968..3960    +  promoter       Ubi promoter: maize polyubiquitin gene promoter
   4021..4040    +  CDS            2xFLAG (fragment): two tandem FLAG® epitope tags
   4096..8196    +  CDS            cas9: CAS9_STRP1 - Also known as csn1 From Streptococcus pyogenes serotype M1.
   8254..8886    +  terminator     E9 terminator: terminator and polyadenylation signal from the pea rbcS-E9 gene
   8923..8945    -  protein_bind   lac operator (fragment): The lac repressor binds to the lac operator to inhibit transcription in E. coli. This inhibition can be relieved by adding lactose or isopropyl-β-D-thiogalactopyranoside (IPTG). lac repressor encoded by lacI
   8949..8979    -  promoter       lac promoter: promoter for the E. coli lac operon
   8994..9015    -  protein_bind   CAP binding site: CAP binding activates transcription in the presence of cAMP. E. coli catabolite activator protein
   9028..9116    -  CDS            lacI (fragment): lac repressor; lacI; The lac repressor binds to the lac operator to inhibit transcription in E. coli. This inhibition can be relieved by adding lactose or isopropyl-β-D-thiogalactopyranoside (IPTG).
   9206..9882    +  promoter       CaMV 35S promoter (enhanced): cauliflower mosaic virus 35S promoter with a duplicated enhancer region
   9927..10475   +  CDS            bar: PAT_STRHY - Experimental evidence at protein level: Swiss-Prot protein existence level 1. Inactivates phosphinothricin (PPT) by transfer of an acetyl group from acetyl CoA. Can also acetylate demethylphosphinothricin but not PTT or glutamate. This enzyme is an effector of phosphinothricin tripeptide (PTT or bialaphos) resistance. From Streptomyces hygroscopicus. Introduced by genetic manipulation and expressed in glufosinate-tolerant maize by Dekalb Genetics.
  10485..10659   +  polyA_signal   CaMV poly(A) signal: cauliflower mosaic virus polyadenylation signal
  10737..10761   -  misc_feature   LB T-DNA repeat: left border repeat from nopaline C58 T-DNA
  11150..11959   +  CDS            KanR: aminoglycoside phosphotransferase; aph(3')-Ia; confers resistance to kanamycin in bacteria or G418 (Geneticin®) in eukaryotes
  12041..12084   -  terminator     rrnB T1 terminator: Escherichia coli rrnB; transcription terminator T1 from the E. coli rrnB gene
  12216..12243   +  terminator     rrnB T2 terminator: transcription terminator T2 from the E. coli rrnB gene
  12322..12910   +  rep_origin     ori: high-copy-number ColE1/pMB1/pBR322/pUC origin of replication
  13025..13635   +  rep_origin     oriV: origin of replication for the bacterial F plasmid
>Addgene plasmid #134750 | pG3B-U3Ub | addgene full sequence | sequence record 266391 | Addgene NGS Result
GTTTACCCGCCAATATATCCTGTCAAACACTGATAGTTTAAACTGAAGGCGGGAAACGACAATCTGATCC
AAGCTCAAGCTGCTCTAGCATTCGCCATTCAGGCTGCGCAACTGTTGGGAAGGGCGATCGGTGCGGGCCT
CTTCGCTATTACGCCAGCTGGCGAAAGGGGGATGTGCTGCAAGGCGATTAAGTTGGGTAACGCCAGGGTT
TTCCCAGTCACGACGTTGTAAAACGACGGCCAGTGCCAAGCTTAGTAATTCATCCAGGTCACCAAGTTCT
AGGATTTTCAGAACTGCAACTTATTTTATCAAGGAATCTTTAAACATACGAACAGATCACTTAAAGTTCT
TCTGAAGCAACTTAAAGTTATCAGGCTTGCATGGATCTTGGAGGAATCAGATGTGCAGTCAGGGACCATA
GCACAAGACAGGCGTCTTCTACTGGTGCTACCAGCAAATGCTGGAAGCCGGGAACACTGGGTACGTTGGA
AACCACGTGATGTGAAGAAGTAAGATAAACTGTAGGAGAAAAGCATTTCGTAGTGGGCCATGAAGCCTTT
CAGGACATGTATTGCAGTATGGGCCGGCCCATTACGCAATTGGACGACAACAAAGTCTAGTATTAGTACC
ACCTCGGCTATCCACATAGATCAAAGCTGATTTAAAAGAGTTGTGCAGATGATCCGTGGCGTGAGACCTT
CGGGGAAATGTGCGCGGAACCCCTATTTGTTTATTTTTCTAAATACATTCAAATATGTATCCGCTCATGG
GACAATAACCCTGATAAATGCTTCAATAATATTGAAAAAGGAAGAGTATGAGTATTCAACATTTCCGTGT
CGCCCTTATTCCCTTTTTTGCGGCATTTTGCCTTCCTGTTTTTGCTCACCCAGAAACGCTGGTGAAAGTA
AAAGATGCTGAAGATCAGTTGGGTGCACGAGTGGGTTACATCGAACTGGATCTCAACAGCGGTAAGATCC
TTGAGAGTTTTCGCCCCGAAGAACGTTTTCCAATGATGAGCACTTTTAAAGTTCTGCTATGTGGCGCGGT
ATTATCCCGTATTGACGCCGGGCAAGAGCAACTCGGTCGCCGCATACACTATTCTCAGAATGACTTGGTT
GAGTACTCACCAGTCACAGAAAAGCATCTTACGGATGGCATGACAGTAAGAGAATTATGCAGTGCTGCCA
TAACCATGAGTGATAACACTGCGGCCAACTTACTTCTGACAACGATCGGAGGACCGAAGGAGCTAACCGC
TTTTTTGCACAACATGGGGGATCATGTAACTCGCCTTGATCGTTGGGAACCGGAGCTGAATGAAGCCATA
CCAAACGACGAGCGTGACACCACGATGCCTGTAGCAATGGCAACAACGTTGCGCAAACTATTAACTGGCG
AACTACTTACTCTAGCTTCCCGGCAACAATTAATAGACTGGATGGAGGCGGATAAAGTTGCAGGACCACT
TCTGCGCTCGGCCCTTCCGGCTGGCTGGTTTATTGCTGATAAATCTGGAGCCGGTGAGCGTGGCTCTCGC
GGTATCATTGCAGCACTGGGGCCAGATGGTAAGCCCTCCCGTATCGTAGTTATCTACACCACGGGGAGTC
AGGCAACTATGGATGAACGAAATAGACAGATCGCTGAGATAGGTGCCTCACTGATTAAGCATTGGTAACT
GTCAGACCAAGTTTACTCATATATACTTTAGATTGATTTAAAACTTCATTTTTAATTTAAAAGGATCTAG
GTGAAGATCCTTTTTGATAATCCCATGACCAAAATCCCTTAACGTGAGTTTTCGTTCCACTGAGCGTCAG
GTCTCAGTTTTAGAGCTAGAAATAGCAAGTTAAAATAAGGCTAGTCCGTTATCAACTTGAAAAAGTGGCA
CCGAGTCGGTGCTTTTTTTTTTGTCCTTCTGTTTTTTTAGTCAGTCTCTTTTTTCAGAAGTACAACATCT
TGCATGCCTGCAGTGCAGCGTGACCCGGTCGTGCCCCTCTCTAGAGATAATGAGCATTGCATGTCTAAGT
TATAAAAAATTACCACATATTTTTTTTGTCACACTTGTTTGAAGTGCAGTTTATCTATCTTTATACATAT
ATTTAAACTTTACTCTACGAATAATATAATCTATAGTACTACAATAATATCAGTGTTTTAGAGAATCATA
TAAATGAACAGTTAGACATGGTCTAAAGGACAATTGAGTATTTTGACAACAGGACTCTACAGTTTTATCT
TTTTAGTGTGCATGTGTTCTCCTTTTTTTTTGCAAATAGCTTCACCTATATAATACTTCATCCATTTTAT
TAGTACATCCATTTAGGGTTTAGGGTTAATGGTTTTTATAGACTAATTTTTTTAGTACATCTATTTTATT
CTATTTTAGCCTCTAAATTAAGAAAACTAAAACTCTATTTTAGTTTTTTTATTTAATAATTTAGATATAA
AATAGAATAAAATAAAGTGACTAAAAATTAAACAAATACCCTTTAAGAAATTAAAAAAACTAAGGAAACA
TTTTTCTTGTTTCGAGTAGATAATGCCAGCCTGTTAAACGCCGTCGACGAGTCTAACGGACACCAACCAG
CGAACCAGCAGCGTCGCGTCGGGCCAAGCGAAGCAGACGGCACGGCATCTCTGTCGCTGCCTCTGGACCC
CTCTCGAGAGTTCCGCTCCACCGTTGGACTTGCTCCGCTGTCGGCATCCAGAAATTGCGTGGCGGAGCGG
CAGACGTGAGCCGGCACGGCAGGCGGCCTCCTCCTCCTCTCACGGCACCGGCAGCTACGGGGGATTCCTT
TCCCACCGCTCCTTCGCTTTCCCTTCCTCGCCCGCCGTAATAAATAGACACCCCCTCCACACCCTCTTTC
CCCAACCTCGTGTTGTTCGGAGCGCACACACACACAACCAGATCTCCCCCAAATCCACCCGTCGGCACCT
CCGCTTCAAGGTACGCCGCTCGTCCTCCCCCCCCCCCCCTCTCTACCTTCTCTAGATCGGCGTTCCGGTC
CATGGTTAGGGCCCGGTAGTTCTACTTCTGTTCATGTTTGTGTTAGATCCGTGTTTGTGTTAGATCCGTG
CTGCTAGCGTTCGTACACGGATGCGACCTGTACGTCAGACACGTTCTGATTGCTAACTTGCCAGTGTTTC
TCTTTGGGGAATCCTGGGATGGCTCTAGCCGTTCCGCAGACGGGATCGATTTCATGATTTTTTTTGTTTC
GTTGCATAGGGTTTGGTTTGCCCTTTTCCTTTATTTCAATATATGCCGTGCACTTGTTTGTCGGGTCATC
TTTTCATGCTTTTTTTTGTCTTGGTTGTGATGATGTGGTCTGGTTGGGCGGTCGTTCTAGATCGGAGTAG
AATTCTGTTTCAAACTACCTGGTGGATTTATTAATTTTGGATCTGTATGTGTGTGCCATACATATTCATA
GTTACGAATTGAAGATGATGGATGGAAATATCGATCTAGGATAGGTATACATGTTGATGCGGGTTTTACT
GATGCATATACAGAGATGCTTTTTGTTCGCTTGGTTGTGATGATGTGGTGTGGTTGGGCGGTCGTTCATT
CGTTCTAGATCGGAGTAGAATACTGTTTCAAACTACCTGGTGTATTTATTAATTTTGGAACTGTATGTGT
GTGTCATACATCTTCATAGTTACGAGTTTAAGATGGATGGAAATATCGATCTAGGATAGGTATACATGTT
GATGTGGGTTTTACTGATGCATATACATGATGGCATATGCAGCATCTATTCATATGCTCTAACCTTGAGT
ACCTATCTATTATAATAAACAAGTATGTTTTATAATTATTTTGATCTTGATATACTTGGATGATGGCATA
TGCAGCAGCTATATGTGGATTTTTTTAGCCCTGCCTTCATACGCTATTTATTTGCTTGGTACTGTTTCTT
TTGTCGATGCTCACCCTGTTGTTTGGTGTTACTTCTGCAGCCCTAGGCCTACTAGATGGATTACAAGGAC
CACGACGGGGATTACAAGGACCACGACATTGATTACAAGGATGATGATGACAAGATGGCTCCGAAGAAGA
AGAGGAAGGTTGGCATCCACGGGGTGCCAGCTGCTGACAAGAAGTACTCGATCGGCCTCGATATTGGGAC
TAACTCTGTTGGCTGGGCCGTGATCACCGACGAGTACAAGGTGCCCTCAAAGAAGTTCAAGGTCCTGGGC
AACACCGATCGGCATTCCATCAAGAAGAATCTCATTGGCGCTCTCCTGTTCGACAGCGGCGAGACGGCTG
AGGCTACGCGGCTCAAGCGCACCGCCCGCAGGCGGTACACGCGCAGGAAGAATCGCATCTGCTACCTGCA
GGAGATTTTCTCCAACGAGATGGCGAAGGTTGACGATTCTTTCTTCCACAGGCTGGAGGAGTCATTCCTC
GTGGAGGAGGATAAGAAGCACGAGCGGCATCCAATCTTCGGCAACATTGTCGACGAGGTTGCCTACCACG
AGAAGTACCCTACGATCTACCATCTGCGGAAGAAGCTCGTGGACTCCACAGATAAGGCGGACCTCCGCCT
GATCTACCTCGCTCTGGCCCACATGATTAAGTTCAGGGGCCATTTCCTGATCGAGGGGGATCTCAACCCG
GACAATAGCGATGTTGACAAGCTGTTCATCCAGCTCGTGCAGACGTACAACCAGCTCTTCGAGGAGAACC
CCATTAATGCGTCAGGCGTCGACGCGAAGGCTATCCTGTCCGCTAGGCTCTCGAAGTCTCGGCGCCTCGA
GAACCTGATCGCCCAGCTGCCGGGCGAGAAGAAGAACGGCCTGTTCGGGAATCTCATTGCGCTCAGCCTG
GGGCTCACGCCCAACTTCAAGTCGAATTTCGATCTCGCTGAGGACGCCAAGCTGCAGCTCTCCAAGGACA
CATACGACGATGACCTGGATAACCTCCTGGCCCAGATCGGCGATCAGTACGCGGACCTGTTCCTCGCTGC
CAAGAATCTGTCGGACGCCATCCTCCTGTCTGATATTCTCAGGGTGAACACCGAGATTACGAAGGCTCCG
CTCTCAGCCTCCATGATCAAGCGCTACGACGAGCACCATCAGGATCTGACCCTCCTGAAGGCGCTGGTCA
GGCAGCAGCTCCCCGAGAAGTACAAGGAGATCTTCTTCGATCAGTCGAAGAACGGCTACGCTGGGTACAT
TGACGGCGGGGCCTCTCAGGAGGAGTTCTACAAGTTCATCAAGCCGATTCTGGAGAAGATGGACGGCACG
GAGGAGCTGCTGGTGAAGCTCAATCGCGAGGACCTCCTGAGGAAGCAGCGGACATTCGATAACGGCAGCA
TCCCACACCAGATTCATCTCGGGGAGCTGCACGCTATCCTGAGGAGGCAGGAGGACTTCTACCCTTTCCT
CAAGGATAACCGCGAGAAGATCGAGAAGATTCTGACTTTCAGGATCCCGTACTACGTCGGCCCACTCGCT
AGGGGCAACTCCCGCTTCGCTTGGATGACCCGCAAGTCAGAGGAGACGATCACGCCGTGGAACTTCGAGG
AGGTGGTCGACAAGGGCGCTAGCGCTCAGTCGTTCATCGAGAGGATGACGAATTTCGACAAGAACCTGCC
AAATGAGAAGGTGCTCCCTAAGCACTCGCTCCTGTACGAGTACTTCACAGTCTACAACGAGCTGACTAAG
GTGAAGTATGTGACCGAGGGCATGAGGAAGCCGGCTTTCCTGTCTGGGGAGCAGAAGAAGGCCATCGTGG
ACCTCCTGTTCAAGACCAACCGGAAGGTCACGGTTAAGCAGCTCAAGGAGGACTACTTCAAGAAGATTGA
GTGCTTCGATTCGGTCGAGATCTCTGGCGTTGAGGACCGCTTCAACGCCTCCCTGGGGACCTACCACGAT
CTCCTGAAGATCATTAAGGATAAGGACTTCCTGGACAACGAGGAGAATGAGGATATCCTCGAGGACATTG
TGCTGACACTCACTCTGTTCGAGGACCGGGAGATGATCGAGGAGCGCCTGAAGACTTACGCCCATCTCTT
CGATGACAAGGTCATGAAGCAGCTCAAGAGGAGGAGGTACACCGGCTGGGGGAGGCTGAGCAGGAAGCTC
ATCAACGGCATTCGGGACAAGCAGTCCGGGAAGACGATCCTCGACTTCCTGAAGAGCGATGGCTTCGCGA
ACCGCAATTTCATGCAGCTGATTCACGATGACAGCCTCACATTCAAGGAGGATATCCAGAAGGCTCAGGT
GAGCGGCCAGGGGGACTCGCTGCACGAGCATATCGCGAACCTCGCTGGCTCGCCAGCTATCAAGAAGGGG
ATTCTGCAGACCGTGAAGGTTGTGGACGAGCTGGTGAAGGTCATGGGCAGGCACAAGCCTGAGAACATCG
TCATTGAGATGGCCCGGGAGAATCAGACCACGCAGAAGGGCCAGAAGAACTCACGCGAGAGGATGAAGAG
GATCGAGGAGGGCATTAAGGAGCTGGGGTCCCAGATCCTCAAGGAGCACCCGGTGGAGAACACGCAGCTG
CAGAATGAGAAGCTCTACCTGTACTACCTCCAGAATGGCCGCGATATGTATGTGGACCAGGAGCTGGATA
TTAACAGGCTCAGCGATTACGACGTCGATCATATCGTTCCACAGTCATTCCTGAAGGATGACTCCATTGA
CAACAAGGTCCTCACCAGGTCGGACAAGAACCGGGGCAAGTCTGATAATGTTCCTTCAGAGGAGGTCGTT
AAGAAGATGAAGAACTACTGGCGCCAGCTCCTGAATGCCAAGCTGATCACGCAGCGGAAGTTCGATAACC
TCACAAAGGCTGAGAGGGGCGGGCTCTCTGAGCTGGACAAGGCGGGCTTCATCAAGAGGCAGCTGGTCGA
GACACGGCAGATCACTAAGCACGTTGCGCAGATTCTCGACTCACGGATGAACACTAAGTACGATGAGAAT
GACAAGCTGATCCGCGAGGTGAAGGTCATCACCCTGAAGTCAAAGCTCGTCTCCGACTTCAGGAAGGATT
TCCAGTTCTACAAGGTTCGGGAGATCAACAATTACCACCATGCCCATGACGCGTACCTGAACGCGGTGGT
CGGCACAGCTCTGATCAAGAAGTACCCAAAGCTCGAGAGCGAGTTCGTGTACGGGGACTACAAGGTTTAC
GATGTGAGGAAGATGATCGCCAAGTCGGAGCAGGAGATTGGCAAGGCTACCGCCAAGTACTTCTTCTACT
CTAACATTATGAATTTCTTCAAGACAGAGATCACTCTGGCCAATGGCGAGATCCGGAAGCGCCCCCTCAT
CGAGACGAACGGCGAGACGGGGGAGATCGTGTGGGACAAGGGCAGGGATTTCGCGACCGTCAGGAAGGTT
CTCTCCATGCCACAAGTGAATATCGTCAAGAAGACAGAGGTCCAGACTGGCGGGTTCTCTAAGGAGTCAA
TTCTGCCTAAGCGGAACAGCGACAAGCTCATCGCCCGCAAGAAGGACTGGGATCCGAAGAAGTACGGCGG
GTTCGACAGCCCCACTGTGGCCTACTCGGTCCTGGTTGTGGCGAAGGTTGAGAAGGGCAAGTCCAAGAAG
CTCAAGAGCGTGAAGGAGCTGCTGGGGATCACGATTATGGAGCGCTCCAGCTTCGAGAAGAACCCGATCG
ATTTCCTGGAGGCGAAGGGCTACAAGGAGGTGAAGAAGGACCTGATCATTAAGCTCCCCAAGTACTCACT
CTTCGAGCTGGAGAACGGCAGGAAGCGGATGCTGGCTTCCGCTGGCGAGCTGCAGAAGGGGAACGAGCTG
GCTCTGCCGTCCAAGTATGTGAACTTCCTCTACCTGGCCTCCCACTACGAGAAGCTCAAGGGCAGCCCCG
AGGACAACGAGCAGAAGCAGCTGTTCGTCGAGCAGCACAAGCATTACCTCGACGAGATCATTGAGCAGAT
TTCCGAGTTCTCCAAGCGCGTGATCCTGGCCGACGCGAATCTGGATAAGGTCCTCTCCGCGTACAACAAG
CACCGCGACAAGCCAATCAGGGAGCAGGCTGAGAATATCATTCATCTCTTCACCCTGACGAACCTCGGCG
CCCCTGCTGCTTTCAAGTACTTCGACACAACTATCGATCGCAAGAGGTACACAAGCACTAAGGAGGTCCT
GGACGCGACCCTCATCCACCAGTCGATTACCGGCCTCTACGAGACGCGCATCGACCTGTCTCAGCTCGGG
GGCGACAAGCGGCCAGCGGCGACGAAGAAGGCGGGGCAGGCGAAGAAGAAGAAGTGAGCTCAGAGCTTTC
GTTCGTATCATCGGTTTCGACAACGTTCGTCAAGTTCAATGCATCAGTTTCATTGCGCACACACCAGAAT
CCTACTGAGTTTGAGTATTATGGCATTGGGAAAACTGTTTTTCTTGTACCATTTGTTGTGCTTGTAATTT
ACTGTGTTTTTTATTCGGTTTTCGCTATCGAACTGTGAAATGGAAATGGATGGAGAAGAGTTAATGAATG
ATATGGTCCTTTTGTTCATTCTCAAATTAATATTATTTGTTTTTTCTCTTATTTGTTGTGTGTTGAATTT
GAAATTATAAGAGATATGCAAACATTTTGTTTTGAGTAAAAATGTGTCAAATCGTGGCCTCTAATGACCG
AAGTTAATATGAGGAGTAAAACACTTGTAGTTGTACCATTATGCTTATTCACTAGGCAACAAATATATTT
TCAGACCTAGAAAAGCTGCAAATGTTACTGAATACAAGTATGTCCTCTTGTGTTTTAGACATTTATGAAC
TTTCCTTTATGTAATTTTCCAGAATCCTTGTCAGATTCTAATCATTGCTTTATAATTATAGTTATACTCA
TGGATTTGTAGTTGAGTATGAAAATATTTTTTAATGCATTTTATGACTTGCCAATTGATTGACAACGAAT
TCGTAATCATGTCATAGCTGTTTCCTGTGTGAAATTGTTATCCGCTCACAATTCCACACAACATACGAGC
CGGAAGCATAAAGTGTAAAGCCTGGGGTGCCTAATGAGTGAGCTAACTCACATTAATTGCGTTGCGCTCA
CTGCCCGCTTTCCAGTCGGGAAACCTGTCGTGCCAGCTGCATTAATGAATCGGCCAACGCGCGGGGAGAG
GCGGTTTGCGTATTGGCTAGAGCAGCTTGCCAACATGGTGGAGCACGACACTCTCGTCTACTCCAAGAAT
ATCAAAGATACAGTCTCAGAAGACCAAAGGGCTATTGAGACTTTTCAACAAAGGGTAATATCGGGAAACC
TCCTCGGATTCCATTGCCCAGCTATCTGTCACTTCATCAAAAGGACAGTAGAAAAGGAAGGTGGCACCTA
CAAATGCCATCATTGCGATAAAGGAAAGGCTATCGTTCAAGATGCCTCTGCCGACAGTGGTCCCAAAGAT
GGACCCCCACCCACGAGGAGCATCGTGGAAAAAGAAGACGTTCCAACCACGTCTTCAAAGCAAGTGGATT
GATGTGAACATGGTGGAGCACGACACTCTCGTCTACTCCAAGAATATCAAAGATACAGTCTCAGAAGACC
AAAGGGCTATTGAGACTTTTCAACAAAGGGTAATATCGGGAAACCTCCTCGGATTCCATTGCCCAGCTAT
CTGTCACTTCATCAAAAGGACAGTAGAAAAGGAAGGTGGCACCTACAAATGCCATCATTGCGATAAAGGA
AAGGCTATCGTTCAAGATGCCTCTGCCGACAGTGGTCCCAAAGATGGACCCCCACCCACGAGGAGCATCG
TGGAAAAAGAAGACGTTCCAACCACGTCTTCAAAGCAAGTGGATTGATGTGATATCTCCACTGACGTAAG
GGATGACGCACAATCCCACTATCCTTCGCAAGACCCTTCCTCTATATAAGGAAGTTCATTTCATTTGGAG
AGGACACGCTGAAATCACCAGTCTCTCTCTACAAATCTATCTCTCTCGAGTCTACCATGAGCCCAGAACG
ACGCCCGGCCGACATCCGCCGTGCCACCGAGGCGGACATGCCGGCGGTCTGCACCATCGTCAACCACTAC
ATCGAGACAAGCACGGTCAACTTCCGTACCGAGCCGCAGGAACCGCAGGAGTGGACGGACGACCTCGTCC
GTCTGCGGGAGCGCTATCCCTGGCTCGTCGCCGAGGTGGACGGCGAGGTCGCCGGCATCGCCTACGCGGG
CCCCTGGAAGGCACGCAACGCCTACGACTGGACGGCCGAGTCGACCGTGTACGTCTCCCCCCGCCACCAG
CGGACGGGACTGGGCTCCACGCTCTACACCCACCTGCTGAAGTCCCTGGAGGCACAGGGCTTCAAGAGCG
TGGTCGCTGTCATCGGGCTGCCCAACGACCCGAGCGTGCGCATGCACGAGGCGCTCGGATATGCCCCACG
CGGCATGCTGCGGGCGGCCGGCTTCAAGCACGGGAACTGGCATGACGTGGGTTTCTGGCAGCTGGACTTC
AGCCTGCCGGTACCGCCCCGTCCGGTCCTGCCCGTCACCGAGATTTGACTCGAGTTTCTCCATAATAATG
TGTGAGTAGTTCCCAGATAAGGGAATTAGGGTTCCTATAGGGTTTCGCTCATGTGTTGAGCATATAAGAA
ACCCTTAGTATGTATTTGTATTTGTAAAATACTTCTATCAATAAAATTTCTAATTCCTAAAACCAAAATC
CAGTACTAAAATCCAGATCCCCCGAATTAATTCGGCGTTAATTCAGTACATTAAAAACGTCCGCAATGTG
TTATTAAGTTGTCTAAGCGTCAATTTGTTTACACCACAATATATCCTGCCACCAGCCAGCCAACAGCTCC
CCGACCGGCAGCTCGGCACAAAATCACCACTCGATACAGGCAGCCCATCAGTCCGGGACGGCGTCAGCGG
GAGAGCCGTTGTAAGGCGGCAGACTTTGCTCATGTTACCGATGCTATTCGGAAGAACGGCAACTAAGCTG
CCGGGTTTGAAACACGGATGATCTCGCGGAGGGTAGCATGTTGATTGTAACGATGACAGAGCGTTGCTGC
CTGTGATCACCGCGGCTGGCAAACAGCTATTATGGGTATTATGGGTCTAGTCTCTGGCCCGTGTCTCAAA
ATCTCTGATGTTACATTGCACAAGATAAAAATATATCATCATGAACAATAAAACTGTCTGCTTACATAAA
CAGTAATACAAGGGGTGTTATGAGCCATATTCAACGGGAAACGTCGAGGCCGCGATTAAATTCCAACATG
GATGCTGATTTATATGGGTATAAATGGGCTCGCGATAATGTCGGGCAATCAGGTGCGACAATCTATCGCT
TGTATGGGAAGCCCGATGCGCCAGAGTTGTTTCTGAAACATGGCAAAGGTAGCGTTGCCAATGATGTTAC
AGATGAGATGGTCAGACTAAACTGGCTGACGGAATTTATGCCTCTTCCGACCATCAAGCATTTTATCCGT
ACTCCTGATGATGCATGGTTACTCACCACTGCGATCCCCGGAAAAACAGCATTCCAGGTATTAGAAGAAT
ATCCTGATTCAGGTGAAAATATTGTTGATGCGCTGGCAGTGTCCCTGCGCCGGTTGCATTCGATTCCTGT
TTGTAATTGTCCTTTTAACAGCGATCGCGTATTTCGTCTCGCTCAGGCGCAATCACGAATGAATAACGGT
TTGGTTGATGCGAGTGATTTTGATGACGAGCGTAATGGCTGGCCTGTTGAACAAGTCTGGAAAGAAATGC
ATAAACTTTTGCCATTCTCACCGGATTCAGTCGTCACTCATGGTGATTTCTCACTTGATAACCTTATTTT
TGACGAGGGGAAATTAATAGGTTGTATTGATGTTGGACGAGTCGGAATCGCAGACCGATACCAGGATCTT
GCCATCCTATGGAACTGCCTCGGTGAGTTTTCTCCTTCATTACAGAAACGGCTTTTTCAAAAATATGGTA
TTGATAATCCTGATATGAATAAATTGCAGTTTCATTTGATGCTCGATGAGTTTTTCTAATCAGAATTGGT
TAATTGGTTGTAACATTATTCAGATTGGCGTCTAACTACTAAGCGAGAGTAGGGAACTGCCAGGCATCAA
ATAAAACGAAAGGCTCAGTCGGAAGACTGGGCCTTTCGTTTTATCTGTTGTTTGTCGGTGAACGCTCTCC
TGAGTAGGACAAATCCGCCGGGAGCGGATTTGAACGTTGTGAAGCAACGGCCCGGAGGGTGGCGGGCAGG
ACGCCCGCCATAAACTGCCAGGCATCAAACTAAGCAGAAGGCCATCCTGACGGATGGCCTTTTTGCGTTT
CTACAAACTCTTCCTGTTAGGGCCCCGTTCCACTGAGCGTCAGACCCCGTAGAAAAGATCAAAGGATCTT
CTTGAGATCCTTTTTTTCTGCGCGTAATCTGCTGCTTGCAAACAAAAAAACCACCGCTACCAGCGGTGGT
TTGTTTGCCGGATCAAGAGCTACCAACTCTTTTTCCGAAGGTAACTGGCTTCAGCAGAGCGCAGATACCA
AATACTGTTCTTCTAGTGTAGCCGTAGTTAGGCCACCACTTCAAGAACTCTGTAGCACCGCCTACATACC
TCGCTCTGCTAATCCTGTTACCAGTGGCTGCTGCCAGTGGCGATAAGTCGTGTCTTACCGGGTTGGACTC
AAGACGATAGTTACCGGATAAGGCGCAGCGGTCGGGCTGAACGGGGGGTTCGTGCACACAGCCCAGCTTG
GAGCGAACGACCTACACCGAACTGAGATACCTACAGCGTGAGCTATGAGAAAGCGCCACGCTTCCCGAAG
GGAGAAAGGCGGACAGGTATCCGGTAAGCGGCAGGGTCGGAACAGGAGAGCGCACGAGGGAGCTTCCAGG
GGGAAACGCCTGGTATCTTTATAGTCCTGTCGGGTTTCGCCACCTCTGACTTGAGCGTCGATTTTTGTGA
TGCTCGTCAGGGGGGCGGAGCCTATGGAAAAACGCCAGCAACGCGGCCTTTTTACGGTTCCTGGCCTTTT
GCTGGCCTTTTGCTCACATGTTCTTTCCTGCGTTATCCCCTGATTCTGTGGATAACCGTATTACCGCTAG
ATAGCTGGTTGCCCTCGCCGCTGGGCTGGCGGCCGTCTATGGCCCTGCAAACGCGCCAGAAACGCCGTCG
AAGCCGTGTGCGAGACACCCCGGCCGCCGGCGTTGTGGATACCTCGCGGAAAACTTGGCCCTCACTGACA
GATGAGGGGCGGACGTTGACACTTGAGGGGCCGACTCACCCGGCGCGGCGTTGACAGATGAGGGGCAGGC
TCGATTTCGGCCGGCGACGTGGAGCTGGCCAGCCTCGCAAATCGGCGAAAACGCCTGATTTTACGCGAGT
TTCCCACAGATGATGTGGACAAGCCTGGGGATAAGTGCCCTGCGGTATTGACACTTGAGGGGCGCGACTA
CTGACAGATGAGGGGCGCGATCCTTGACACTTGAGGGGCAGAGTGCTGACAGATGAGGGGCGCACCTATT
GACATTTGAGGGGCTGTCCACAGGCAGAAAATCCAGCATTTGCAAGGGTTTCCGCCCGTTTTTCGGCCAC
CGCTAACCTGTCTTTTAACCTGCTTTTAAACCAATATTTATAAACCTTGTTTTTAACCAGGGCTGCGCCC
TGTGCGCGTGACCGCGCACGCCGAAGGGGGGTGCCCCCCCTTCTCGAACCCTCCCGGTCGAGTCATGGTC
TAGCATGGATCTCGGGGACGTCACCCATAATACCCATAATAGCTGTTTGCCAGTACTTTGATCCCGAGGG
GAACCCTGTGGTTGGCATGCACATACAAATGGACGAACGGATAAACCTTTTCACGCCCTTTTAAATATCC
GATTATTCTAATAAACGCTCTTTTCTCTTAG
